>Addgene plasmid #116180 | pHAGE-BRAF-L597V | addgene full sequence | sequence record 244207 | Addgene NGS Result
TGGAAGGGCTAATTCACTCCCAAAGAAGACAAGATATCCTTGATCTGTGGATCTACCACACACAAGGCTA
CTTCCCTGATTAGCAGAACTACACACCAGGGCCAGGGGTCAGATATCCACTGACCTTTGGATGGTGCTAC
AAGCTAGTACCAGTTGAGCCAGATAAGGTAGAAGAGGCCAATAAAGGAGAGAACACCAGCTTGTTACACC
CTGTGAGCCTGCATGGGATGGATGACCCGGAGAGAGAAGTGTTAGAGTGGAGGTTTGACAGCCGCCTAGC
ATTTCATCACGTGGCCCGAGAGCTGCATCCGGAGTACTTCAAGAACTGCTGATATCGAGCTTGCTACAAG
GGACTTTCCGCTGGGGACTTTCCAGGGAGGCGTGGCCTGGGCGGGACTGGGGAGTGGCGAGCCCTCAGAT
CCTGCATATAAGCAGCTGCTTTTTGCCTGTACTGGGTCTCTCTGGTTAGACCAGATCTGAGCCTGGGAGC
TCTCTGGCTAACTAGGGAACCCACTGCTTAAGCCTCAATAAAGCTTGCCTTGAGTGCTTCAAGTAGTGTG
TGCCCGTCTGTTGTGTGACTCTGGTAACTAGAGATCCCTCAGACCCTTTTAGTCAGTGTGGAAAATCTCT
AGCAGTGGCGCCCGAACAGGGACTTGAAAGCGAAAGGGAAACCAGAGGAGCTCTCTCGACGCAGGACTCG
GCTTGCTGAAGCGCGCACGGCAAGAGGCGAGGGGCGGCGACTGGTGAGTACGCCAAAAATTTTGACTAGC
GGAGGCTAGAAGGAGAGAGATGGGTGCGAGAGCGTCAGTATTAAGCGGGGGAGAATTAGATCGCGATGGG
AAAAAATTCGGTTAAGGCCAGGGGGAAAGAAAAAATATAAATTAAAACATATAGTATGGGCAAGCAGGGA
GCTAGAACGATTCGCAGTTAATCCTGGCCTGTTAGAAACATCAGAAGGCTGTAGACAAATACTGGGACAG
CTACAACCATCCCTTCAGACAGGATCAGAAGAACTTAGATCATTATATAATACAGTAGCAACCCTCTATT
GTGTGCATCAAAGGATAGAGATAAAAGACACCAAGGAAGCTTTAGACAAGATAGAGGAAGAGCAAAACAA
AAGTAAGACCACCGCACAGCAAGCGGCCGGCCGCTGATCTTCAGACCTGGAGGAGGAGATATGAGGGACA
ATTGGAGAAGTGAATTATATAAATATAAAGTAGTAAAAATTGAACCATTAGGAGTAGCACCCACCAAGGC
AAAGAGAAGAGTGGTGCAGAGAGAAAAAAGAGCAGTGGGAATAGGAGCTTTGTTCCTTGGGTTCTTGGGA
GCAGCAGGAAGCACTATGGGCGCAGCGTCAATGACGCTGACGGTACAGGCCAGACAATTATTGTCTGGTA
TAGTGCAGCAGCAGAACAATTTGCTGAGGGCTATTGAGGCGCAACAGCATCTGTTGCAACTCACAGTCTG
GGGCATCAAGCAGCTCCAGGCAAGAATCCTGGCTGTGGAAAGATACCTAAAGGATCAACAGCTCCTGGGG
ATTTGGGGTTGCTCTGGAAAACTCATTTGCACCACTGCTGTGCCTTGGAATGCTAGTTGGAGTAATAAAT
CTCTGGAACAGATTTGGAATCACACGACCTGGATGGAGTGGGACAGAGAAATTAACAATTACACAAGCTT
AATACACTCCTTAATTGAAGAATCGCAAAACCAGCAAGAAAAGAATGAACAAGAATTATTGGAATTAGAT
AAATGGGCAAGTTTGTGGAATTGGTTTAACATAACAAATTGGCTGTGGTATATAAAATTATTCATAATGA
TAGTAGGAGGCTTGGTAGGTTTAAGAATAGTTTTTGCTGTACTTTCTATAGTGAATAGAGTTAGGCAGGG
ATATTCACCATTATCGTTTCAGACCCACCTCCCAACCCCGAGGGGACCCGACAGGCCCGAAGGAATAGAA
GAAGAAGGTGGAGAGAGAGACAGAGACAGATCCATTCGATTAGTGAACGGATCTCGACGGTATCGCCGAA
TTCACAAATGGCAGTATTCATCCACAATTTTAAAAGAAAAGGGGGGATTGGGGGGTACAGTGCAGGGGAA
AGAATAGTAGACATAATAGCAACAGACATACAAACTAAAGAATTACAAAAACAAATTACAAAAATTCAAA
ATTTTCGGGTTTATTACAGGGACAGCAGAGATCCAGTTTGGACTAGTCGTGAGGCTCCGGTGCCCGTCAG
TGGGCAGAGCGCACATCGCCCACAGTCCCCGAGAAGTTGGGGGGAGGGGTCGGCAATTGAACCGGTGCCT
AGAGAAGGTGGCGCGGGGTAAACTGGGAAAGTGATGTCGTGTACTGGCTCCGCCTTTTTCCCGAGGGTGG
GGGAGAACCGTATATAAGTGCAGTAGTCGCCGTGAACGTTCTTTTTCGCAACGGGTTTGCCGCCAGAACA
CAGGTAAGTGCCGTGTGTGGTTCCCGCGGGCCTGGCCTCTTTACGGGTTATGGCCCTTGCGTGCCTTGAA
TTACTTCCACCTGGCTGCAGTACGTGATTCTTGATCCCGAGCTTCGGGTTGGAAGTGGGTGGGAGAGTTC
GAGGCCTTGCGCTTAAGGAGCCCCTTCGCCTCGTGCTTGAGTTGAGGCCTGGCCTGGGCGCTGGGGCCGC
CGCGTGCGAATCTGGTGGCACCTTCGCGCCTGTCTCGCTGCTTTCGATAAGTCTCTAGCCATTTAAAATT
TTTGATGACCTGCTGCGACGCTTTTTTTCTGGCAAGATAGTCTTGTAAATGCGGGCCAAGATCTGCACAC
TGGTATTTCGGTTTTTGGGGCCGCGGGCGGCGACGGGGCCCGTGCGTCCCAGCGCACATGTTCGGCGAGG
CGGGGCCTGCGAGCGCGGCCACCGAGAATCGGACGGGGGTAGTCTCAAGCTGGCCGGCCTGCTCTGGTGC
CTGGCCTCGCGCCGCCGTGTATCGCCCCGCCCTGGGCGGCAAGGCTGGCCCGGTCGGCACCAGTTGCGTG
AGCGGAAAGATGGCCGCTTCCCGGCCCTGCTGCAGGGAGCTCAAAATGGAGGACGCGGCGCTCGGGAGAG
CGGGCGGGTGAGTCACCCACACAAAGGAAAAGGGCCTTTCCGTCCTCAGCCGTCGCTTCATGTGACTCCA
CGGAGTACCGGGCGCCGTCCAGGCACCTCGATTAGTTCTCGAGCTTTTGGAGTACGTCGTCTTTAGGTTG
GGGGGAGGGGTTTTATGCGATGGAGTTTCCCCACACTGAGTGGGTGGAGACTGAAGTTAGGCCAGCTTGG
CACTTGATGTAATTCTCCTTGGAATTTGCCCTTTTTGAGTTTGGATCTTGGTTCATTCTCAAGCCTCAGA
CAGTGGTTCAAAGTTTTTTTCTTCCATTTCAGGTGTCGTGAAGCGGCCCTGCAGATATCAACAAGTTTGT
ACAAAAAAGCAGGCACCATGGCGGCGCTGAGCGGTGGCGGTGGTGGCGGCGCGGAGCCGGGCCAGGCTCT
GTTCAACGGGGACATGGAGCCCGAGGCCGGCGCCGGCGCCGGCGCCGCGGCCTCTTCGGCTGCGGACCCT
GCCATTCCGGAGGAGGTGTGGAATATCAAACAAATGATTAAGTTGACACAGGAACATATAGAGGCCCTAT
TGGACAAATTTGGTGGGGAGCATAATCCACCATCAATATATCTGGAGGCCTATGAAGAATACACCAGCAA
GCTAGATGCACTCCAACAAAGAGAACAACAGTTATTGGAATCTCTGGGGAACGGAACTGATTTTTCTGTT
TCTAGCTCTGCATCAATGGATACCGTTACATCTTCTTCCTCTTCTAGCCTTTCAGTGCTACCTTCATCTC
TTTCAGTTTTTCAAAATCCCACAGATGTGGCACGGAGCAACCCCAAGTCACCACAAAAACCTATCGTTAG
AGTCTTCCTGCCCAACAAACAGAGGACAGTGGTACCTGCAAGGTGTGGAGTTACAGTCCGAGACAGTCTA
AAGAAAGCACTGATGATGAGAGGTCTAATCCCAGAGTGCTGTGCTGTTTACAGAATTCAGGATGGAGAGA
AGAAACCAATTGGTTGGGACACTGATATTTCCTGGCTTACTGGAGAAGAATTGCATGTGGAAGTGTTGGA
GAATGTTCCACTTACAACACACAACTTTGTACGAAAAACGTTTTTCACCTTAGCATTTTGTGACTTTTGT
CGAAAGCTGCTTTTCCAGGGTTTCCGCTGTCAAACATGTGGTTATAAATTTCACCAGCGTTGTAGTACAG
AAGTTCCACTGATGTGTGTTAATTATGACCAACTTGATTTGCTGTTTGTCTCCAAGTTCTTTGAACACCA
CCCAATACCACAGGAAGAGGCGTCCTTAGCAGAGACTGCCCTAACATCTGGATCATCCCCTTCCGCACCC
GCCTCGGACTCTATTGGGCCCCAAATTCTCACCAGTCCGTCTCCTTCAAAATCCATTCCAATTCCACAGC
CCTTCCGACCAGCAGATGAAGATCATCGAAATCAATTTGGGCAACGAGACCGATCCTCATCAGCTCCCAA
TGTGCATATAAACACAATAGAACCTGTCAATATTGATGACTTGATTAGAGACCAAGGATTTCGTGGTGAT
GGAGGATCAACCACAGGTTTGTCTGCTACCCCCCCTGCCTCATTACCTGGCTCACTAACTAACGTGAAAG
CCTTACAGAAATCTCCAGGACCTCAGCGAGAAAGGAAGTCATCTTCATCCTCAGAAGACAGGAATCGAAT
GAAAACACTTGGTAGACGGGACTCGAGTGATGATTGGGAGATTCCTGATGGGCAGATTACAGTGGGACAA
AGAATTGGATCTGGATCATTTGGAACAGTCTACAAGGGAAAGTGGCATGGTGATGTGGCAGTGAAAATGT
TGAATGTGACAGCACCTACACCTCAGCAGTTACAAGCCTTCAAAAATGAAGTAGGAGTACTCAGGAAAAC
ACGACATGTGAATATCCTACTCTTCATGGGCTATTCCACAAAGCCACAACTGGCTATTGTTACCCAGTGG
TGTGAGGGCTCCAGCTTGTATCACCATCTCCATATCATTGAGACCAAATTTGAGATGATCAAACTTATAG
ATATTGCACGACAGACTGCACAGGGCATGGATTACTTACACGCCAAGTCAATCATCCACAGAGACCTCAA
GAGTAATAATATATTTCTTCATGAAGACCTCACAGTAAAAATAGGTGATTTTGGTGTAGCTACAGTGAAA
TCTCGATGGAGTGGGTCCCATCAGTTTGAACAGTTGTCTGGATCCATTTTGTGGATGGCACCAGAAGTCA
TCAGAATGCAAGATAAAAATCCATACAGCTTTCAGTCAGATGTATATGCATTTGGAATTGTTCTGTATGA
ATTGATGACTGGACAGTTACCTTATTCAAACATCAACAACAGGGACCAGATAATTTTTATGGTGGGACGA
GGATACCTGTCTCCAGATCTCAGTAAGGTACGGAGTAACTGTCCAAAAGCCATGAAGAGATTAATGGCAG
AGTGCCTCAAAAAGAAAAGAGATGAGAGACCACTCTTTCCCCAAATTCTCGCCTCTATTGAGCTGCTGGC
CCGCTCATTGCCAAAAATTCACCGCAGTGCATCAGAACCCTCCTTGAATCGGGCTGGTTTCCAAACAGAG
GATTTTAGTCTATATGCTTGTGCTTCTCCAAAAACACCCATCCAGGCAGGGGGATATGGTGCGTTTCCTG
TCCACTAGAACCCAGCTTTCTTGTACAAAGTGGTGATATCCAATTAACCCTCACTAAAGGTAGATAATGT
GAAGTAATAAGTGACCCTATAGTGAGTCGTATTACCACCCAACTTTTCTATACAAAGTGGTTGATATCCA
GCACAGTGGCGGCCGCTCGAGTCTAGAGGGCCCGCGGTTCGAAGGTAAGCCTATCCCTAACCCTCTCCTC
GGTCTCGATTCTACGCGTACCGGTTAGTAATGAGATCCCTCCCCCCCCCCTAACGTTACTGGCCGAAGCC
GCTTGGAATAAGGCCGGTGTGCGTTTGTCTATATGTTATTTTCCACCATATTGCCGTCTTTTGGCAATGT
GAGGGCCCGGAAACCTGGCCCTGTCTTCTTGACGAGCATTCCTAGGGGTCTTTCCCCTCTCGCCAAAGGA
ATGCAAGGTCTGTTGAATGTCGTGAAGGAAGCAGTTCCTCTGGAAGCTTCTTGAAGACAAACAACGTCTG
TAGCGACCCTTTGCAGGCAGCGGAACCCCCCACCTGGCGACAGGTGCCTCTGCGGCCAAAAGCCACGTGT
ATAAGATACACCTGCAAAGGCGGCACAACCCCAGTGCCACGTTGTGAGTTGGATAGTTGTGGAAAGAGTC
AAATGGCTCTCCTCAAGCGTATTCAACAAGGGGCTGAAGGATGCCCAGAAGGTACCCCATTGTATGGGAT
CTGATCTGGGGCCTCGGTGCACATGCTTTACATGTGTTTAGTCGAGGTTAAAAAAACGTCTAGGCCCCCC
GAACCACGGGGACGTGGTTTTCCTTTGAAAAACACGATGATAATATGGCCACACATATGACCGAGTACAA
GCCCACGGTGCGCCTCGCCACCCGCGACGACGTCCCCAGGGCCGTACGCACCCTCGCCGCCGCGTTCGCC
GACTACCCCGCCACGCGCCACACCGTCGATCCGGACCGCCACATCGAGCGGGTCACCGAGCTGCAAGAAC
TCTTCCTCACGCGCGTCGGGCTCGACATCGGCAAGGTGTGGGTCGCGGACGACGGCGCCGCGGTGGCGGT
CTGGACCACGCCGGAGAGCGTCGAAGCGGGGGCGGTGTTCGCCGAGATCGGCCCGCGCATGGCCGAGTTG
AGCGGTTCCCGGCTGGCCGCGCAGCAACAGATGGAAGGCCTCCTGGCGCCGCACCGGCCCAAGGAGCCCG
CGTGGTTCCTGGCCACCGTCGGCGTCTCGCCCGACCACCAGGGCAAGGGTCTGGGCAGCGCCGTCGTGCT
CCCCGGAGTGGAGGCGGCCGAGCGCGCCGGGGTGCCCGCCTTCCTGGAGACCTCCGCGCCCCGCAACCTC
CCCTTCTACGAGCGGCTCGGCTTCACCGTCACCGCCGACGTCGAGGTGCCCGAAGGACCGCGCACCTGGT
GCATGACCCGCAAGCCCGGTGCCTAAATCGATAGATCCTAATCAACCTCTGGATTACAAAATTTGTGAAA
GATTGACTGGTATTCTTAACTATGTTGCTCCTTTTACGCTATGTGGATACGCTGCTTTAATGCCTTTGTA
TCATGCTATTGCTTCCCGTATGGCTTTCATTTTCTCCTCCTTGTATAAATCCTGGTTGCTGTCTCTTTAT
GAGGAGTTGTGGCCCGTTGTCAGGCAACGTGGCGTGGTGTGCACTGTGTTTGCTGACGCAACCCCCACTG
GTTGGGGCATTGCCACCACCTGTCAGCTCCTTTCCGGGACTTTCGCTTTCCCCCTCCCTATTGCCACGGC
GGAACTCATCGCCGCCTGCCTTGCCCGCTGCTGGACAGGGGCTCGGCTGTTGGGCACTGACAATTCCGTG
GTGTTGTCGGGGAAATCATCGTCCTTTCCTTGGCTGCTCGCCTGTGTTGCCACCTGGATTCTGCGCGGGA
CGTCCTTCTGCTACGTCCCTTCGGCCCTCAATCCAGCGGACCTTCCTTCCCGCGGCCTGCTGCCGGCTCT
GCGGCCTCTTCCGCGTCTTCGCCTTCGCCCTCAGACGAGTCGGATCTCCCTTTGGGCCGCCTCCCCGCCT
GAGATCCTTTAAGACCAATGACTTACAAGGCAGCTGTAGATCTTAGCCACTTTTTAAAAGAAAAGGGGGG
ACTGGAAGGGCTAATTCACTCCCAACGAAGACAAGATCTGCTTTTTGCTTGTACTGGGTCTCTCTGGTTA
GACCAGATCTGAGCCTGGGAGCTCTCTGGCTAACTAGGGAACCCACTGCTTAAGCCTCAATAAAGCTTGC
CTTGAGTGCTTCAAGTAGTGTGTGCCCGTCTGTTGTGTGACTCTGGTAACTAGAGATCCCTCAGACCCTT
TTAGTCAGTGTGGAAAATCTCTAGCAGTAGTAGTTCATGTCATCTTATTATTCAGTATTTATAACTTGCA
AAGAAATGAATATCAGAGAGTGAGAGGCCCGGGTTAATTAAGGAAAGGGCTAGATCATTCTTGAAGACGA
AAGGGCCTCGTGATACGCCTATTTTTATAGGTTAATGTCATGATAATAATGGTTTCTTAGACGTCAGGTG
GCACTTTTCGGGGAAATGTGCGCGGAACCCCTATTTGTTTATTTTTCTAAATACATTCAAATATGTATCC
GCTCATGAGACAATAACCCTGATAAATGCTTCAATAATATTGAAAAAGGAAGAGTATGAGTATTCAACAT
TTCCGTGTCGCCCTTATTCCCTTTTTTGCGGCATTTTGCCTTCCTGTTTTTGCTCACCCAGAAACGCTGG
TGAAAGTAAAAGATGCTGAAGATCAGTTGGGTGCACGAGTGGGTTACATCGAACTGGATCTCAACAGCGG
TAAGATCCTTGAGAGTTTTCGCCCCGAAGAACGTTTTCCAATGATGAGCACTTTTAAAGTTCTGCTATGT
GGCGCGGTATTATCCCGTGTTGACGCCGGGCAAGAGCAACTCGGTCGCCGCATACACTATTCTCAGAATG
ACTTGGTTGAGTACTCACCAGTCACAGAAAAGCATCTTACGGATGGCATGACAGTAAGAGAATTATGCAG
TGCTGCCATAACCATGAGTGATAACACTGCGGCCAACTTACTTCTGACAACGATCGGAGGACCGAAGGAG
CTAACCGCTTTTTTGCACAACATGGGGGATCATGTAACTCGCCTTGATCGTTGGGAACCGGAGCTGAATG
AAGCCATACCAAACGACGAGCGTGACACCACGATGCCTGTAGCAATGGCAACAACGTTGCGCAAACTATT
AACTGGCGAACTACTTACTCTAGCTTCCCGGCAACAATTAATAGACTGGATGGAGGCGGATAAAGTTGCA
GGACCACTTCTGCGCTCGGCCCTTCCGGCTGGCTGGTTTATTGCTGATAAATCTGGAGCCGGTGAGCGTG
GGTCTCGCGGTATCATTGCAGCACTGGGGCCAGATGGTAAGCCCTCCCGTATCGTAGTTATCTACACGAC
GGGGAGTCAGGCAACTATGGATGAACGAAATAGACAGATCGCTGAGATAGGTGCCTCACTGATTAAGCAT
TGGTAACTGTCAGACCAAGTTTACTCATATATACTTTAGATTGATTTAAAACTTCATTTTTAATTTAAAA
GGATCTAGGTGAAGATCCTTTTTGATAATCTCATGACCAAAATCCCTTAACGTGAGTTTTCGTTCCACTG
AGCGTCAGACCCCGTAGAAAAGATCAAAGGATCTTCTTGAGATCCTTTTTTTCTGCGCGTAATCTGCTGC
TTGCAAACAAAAAAACCACCGCTACCAGCGGTGGTTTGTTTGCCGGATCAAGAGCTACCAACTCTTTTTC
CGAAGGTAACTGGCTTCAGCAGAGCGCAGATACCAAATACTGTTCTTCTAGTGTAGCCGTAGTTAGGCCA
CCACTTCAAGAACTCTGTAGCACCGCCTACATACCTCGCTCTGCTAATCCTGTTACCAGTGGCTGCTGCC
AGTGGCGATAAGTCGTGTCTTACCGGGTTGGACTCAAGACGATAGTTACCGGATAAGGCGCAGCGGTCGG
GCTGAACGGGGGGTTCGTGCACACAGCCCAGCTTGGAGCGAACGACCTACACCGAACTGAGATACCTACA
GCGTGAGCTATGAGAAAGCGCCACGCTTCCCGAAGGGAGAAAGGCGGACAGGTATCCGGTAAGCGGCAGG
GTCGGAACAGGAGAGCGCACGAGGGAGCTTCCAGGGGGAAACGCCTGGTATCTTTATAGTCCTGTCGGGT
TTCGCCACCTCTGACTTGAGCGTCGATTTTTGTGATGCTCGTCAGGGGGGCGGAGCCTATGGAAAAACGC
CAGCAACGCGGCCTTTTTACGGTTCCTGGCCTTTTGCTGGCCTTTTGCTCACATGTTCTTTCCTGCGTTA
TCCCCTGATTCTGTGGATAACCGTATTACCGCCTTTGAGTGAGCTGATACCGCTCGCCGCAGCCGAACGA
CCGAGCGCAGCGAGTCAGTGAGCGAGGAAGCGGAAGAGCGCCCAATACGCAAACCGCCTCTCCCCGCGCG
TTGGCCGATTCATTAATGCAGCAAGCTCATGGCTGACTAATTTTTTTTATTTATGCAGAGGCCGAGGCCG
CCTCGGCCTCTGAGCTATTCCAGAAGTAGTGAGGAGGCTTTTTTGGAGGCCTAGGCTTTTGCAAAAAGCT
CCCCGTGGCACGACAGGTTTCCCGACTGGAAAGCGGGCAGTGAGCGCAACGCAATTAATGTGAGTTAGCT
CACTCATTAGGCACCCCAGGCTTTACACTTTATGCTTCCGGCTCGTATGTTGTGTGGAATTGTGAGCGGA
TAACAATTTCACACAGGAAACAGCTATGACATGATTACGAATTTCACAAATAAAGCATTTTTTTCACTGC
ATTCTAGTTGTGGTTTGTCCAAACTCATCAATGTATCTTATCATGTCTGGATCAACTGGATAACTCAAGC
TAACCAAAATCATCCCAAACTTCCCACCCCATACCCTATTACCACTGCCAATTACCTGTGGTTTCATTTA
CTCTAAACCTGTGATTCCTCTGAATTATTTTCATTTTAAAGAAATTGTATTTGTTAAATATGTACTACAA
ACTTAGTAGT
Features (pLannotate 1.2.2; 30 found; start..end, strand, type, name):
    377..634     +  LTR            5' LTR (truncated): truncated 5' long terminal repeat (LTR) from HIV-1
    681..806     +  misc_feature   HIV-1 Ψ: packaging signal of human immunodeficiency virus type 1
    790..1128    +  CDS            HIV-1 gag (fragment): gag protein from human immunodeficiency virus 1; gag
   1303..1536    +  misc_feature   RRE: The Rev response element (RRE) of HIV-1 allows for Rev-dependent mRNA export from the nucleus to the cytoplasm.
   1913..2013    +  CDS            Rev (fragment): human immunodeficiency virus 1 (HIV-1) Rev protein; rev; enhances nuclear export of unspliced and incompletely spliced viral mRNAs
   2058..2175    +  misc_feature   cPPT/CTS: central polypurine tract and central termination sequence of HIV-1
   2223..3401    +  promoter       EF-1α promoter: strong constitutive promoter for human elongation factor EF-1α
   3422..3442    +  protein_bind   attB1: mutant version of attB; core recombination site for the Gateway® BP reaction BP Clonase™
   3448..5745    +  CDS            BRAF: BRAF_HUMAN - Also known as BRAF1, RAFB1. Experimental evidence at protein level: Swiss-Prot protein existence level 1. Protein kinase involved in the transduction of mitogenic signals from the cell membrane to the nucleus (Probable). Phosphorylates MAP2K1, and thereby activates the MAP kinase signal transduction pathway (PubMed:21441910, PubMed:29433126). May play a role in the postsynaptic responses of hippocampal neurons (PubMed:1508179). From Homo sapiens (Human).
   5750..5774    -  protein_bind   attB2: mutant version of attB; recombination site for the Gateway® BP reaction BP Clonase™
   5782..5800    +  promoter       T3 promoter: promoter for bacteriophage T3 RNA polymerase
   5826..5844    -  promoter       T7 promoter: promoter for bacteriophage T7 RNA polymerase
   5850..5868    -  protein_bind   attB4 (fragment): mutant version of attB; core recombination site for the Gateway® BP reaction BP Clonase™
   5924..5965    +  CDS            V5 tag: epitope tag from simian virus 5
   6091..6553    +  misc_feature   IRES: internal ribosome entry site (IRES) of the encephalomyocarditis virus (EMCV)
   6567..7164    +  CDS            PuroR (fragment): puromycin N-acetyltransferase; pac from Streptomyces; confers resistance to puromycin
   7180..7768    +  misc_feature   WPRE: woodchuck hepatitis virus posttranscriptional regulatory element
   7776..7841    +  CDS            nef (fragment): NEF_HV1Z2 - Experimental evidence at protein level: Swiss-Prot protein existence level 1. Extracellular Nef protein targets CD4(+) T-lymphocytes for apoptosis by interacting with CXCR4 surface receptors. From Human immunodeficiency virus type 1 group M subtype D (isolate Z2/CDC-Z34) (HIV-1).
   7843..8076    +  LTR            3' LTR (ΔU3): self-inactivating 3' long terminal repeat (LTR) from HIV-1
   8281..8385    +  promoter       AmpR promoter: bla
   8386..9246    +  CDS            AmpR: β-lactamase; bla; confers resistance to ampicillin, carbenicillin, and related antibiotics
   9417..10005   +  rep_origin     ori: high-copy-number ColE1/pMB1/pBR322/pUC origin of replication
  10188..10242   +  CDS            lacI (fragment): lac repressor; lacI; The lac repressor binds to the lac operator to inhibit transcription in E. coli. This inhibition can be relieved by adding lactose or isopropyl-β-D-thiogalactopyranoside (IPTG).
  10248..10341   +  rep_origin     SV40 ori (fragment): SV40 origin of replication
  10366..10403   +  CDS            lacI (fragment): lac repressor; lacI; The lac repressor binds to the lac operator to inhibit transcription in E. coli. This inhibition can be relieved by adding lactose or isopropyl-β-D-thiogalactopyranoside (IPTG).
  10416..10437   +  protein_bind   CAP binding site: CAP binding activates transcription in the presence of cAMP. E. coli catabolite activator protein
  10452..10482   +  promoter       lac promoter: promoter for the E. coli lac operon
  10486..10508   +  protein_bind   lac operator (fragment): The lac repressor binds to the lac operator to inhibit transcription in E. coli. This inhibition can be relieved by adding lactose or isopropyl-β-D-thiogalactopyranoside (IPTG). lac repressor encoded by lacI
  10540..10623   +  polyA_signal   SV40 poly(A) signal (fragment): SV40 polyadenylation signal
  10790..329     +  CDS            nef (fragment) (across the origin): NEF_HV1BR - Experimental evidence at protein level: Swiss-Prot protein existence level 1. Extracellular Nef protein targets CD4(+) T-lymphocytes for apoptosis by interacting with CXCR4 surface receptors (PubMed:14990729). From Human immunodeficiency virus type 1 group M subtype B (isolate BRU/LAI) (HIV-1).
