[The description below was written by a language model from this plasmid's Addgene catalogue record and pLannotate feature annotations shown in this document.]
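Description:
pHAGE-BRAF-L597V is an HIV-1-based lentiviral expression plasmid built on the pHAGE backbone and carrying human BRAF with the L597V substitution. It is maintained in E. coli through a high-copy ColE1/pUC-type origin and a β-lactamase (ampicillin resistance) cassette; the recorded host is Stbl3, a strain commonly chosen to limit recombination between the repeated LTR sequences. The viral portion contains a truncated 5' LTR, the Ψ packaging signal with an adjoining gag fragment, the Rev response element for Rev-dependent nuclear export of the genomic RNA, the cPPT/CTS element, and a ΔU3 self-inactivating 3' LTR. This arrangement allows the transfer RNA to be packaged when helper functions are supplied in trans, while the integrated provirus lacks LTR promoter activity.

Within the provirus, the constitutive human EF-1α promoter drives the BRAF open reading frame, which was introduced by Gateway cloning and is flanked by attB1 and attB2 sites. Downstream lie short T3 and T7 promoter sequences, an attB4 fragment and a V5 epitope annotation. The record does not indicate whether the V5 tag is in frame with BRAF, and the intervening elements make a fusion uncertain. An EMCV IRES then directs translation of puromycin N-acetyltransferase from the same transcript, so transduced mammalian cells can be selected with puromycin, and a WPRE enhances transcript expression. Remaining lac, SV40 and nef fragments are backbone remnants. The construct comes from a collection made for systematic functional annotation of somatic cancer mutations and serves for stable expression of this BRAF variant, for example to compare its signalling or growth effects with those of other alleles.
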