Addgene plasmid #116180: pHAGE-BRAF-L597V
Purpose: Lentiviral expression of BRAF L597V
Depositing lab: Gordon Mills & Kenneth Scott. Depositing organization: Baylor College of Medicine. Publication: Systematic Functional Annotation of Somatic Mutations in Cancer. Ng PK, Li J, Jeong KJ, Shao S, Chen H, Tsang YH, Sengupta S, Wang Z, Bhavana VH, Tran R, Soewito S, Minussi DC, Moreno D, Kong K, Dogruluk T, Lu H, Gao J, Tokheim C, Zhou DC, Johnson AM, Zeng J, Ip CKM, Ju Z, Wester M, Yu S, Li Y, Vellano CP, Schultz N, Karchin R, Ding L, Lu Y, Cheung LWT, Chen K, Shaw KR, Meric-Bernstam F, Scott KL, Yi S, Sahni N, Liang H, Mills GB. Cancer Cell. 2018 Mar 12;33(3):450-462.e10. doi: 10.1016/j.ccell.2018.01.021. PubMed 29533785.
Backbone
  Vector backbone: pHAGE
  Vector type: Lentiviral
Growth in bacteria
  Bacterial resistance: Ampicillin, 100 μg/mL
  Growth temperature: 37°C
  Growth strain: Stbl3
  Copy number: High Copy
Gene/Insert
  Gene/Insert name: BRAF
  Species: H. sapiens (human)
  Mutation: L597V
  Entrez Gene: BRAF (a.k.a. B-RAF1, B-raf, BRAF-1, BRAF1, NS7, RAFB1)
  Cloning method: Gateway Cloning
Terms and licenses: Academic/Nonprofit Terms; Industry Terms: Not Available to Industry
How to cite: pHAGE-BRAF-L597V was a gift from Gordon Mills & Kenneth Scott (Addgene plasmid # 116180 ; http://n2t.net/addgene:116180 ; RRID:Addgene_116180)
