>Addgene plasmid #116180 | pHAGE-BRAF-L597V | depositor partial sequence | sequence record 219053 | insert
ATGGCGGCGCTGAGCGGTGGCGGTGGTGGCGGCGCGGAGCCGGGCCAGGCTCTGTTCAACGGGGACATGG
AGCCCGAGGCCGGCGCCGGCGCCGGCGCCGCGGCCTCTTCGGCTGCGGACCCTGCCATTCCGGAGGAGGT
GTGGAATATCAAACAAATGATTAAGTTGACACAGGAACATATAGAGGCCCTATTGGACAAATTTGGTGGG
GAGCATAATCCACCATCAATATATCTGGAGGCCTATGAAGAATACACCAGCAAGCTAGATGCACTCCAAC
AAAGAGAACAACAGTTATTGGAATCTCTGGGGAACGGAACTGATTTTTCTGTTTCTAGCTCTGCATCAAT
GGATACCGTTACATCTTCTTCCTCTTCTAGCCTTTCAGTGCTACCTTCATCTCTTTCAGTTTTTCAAAAT
CCCACAGATGTGGCACGGAGCAACCCCAAGTCACCACAAAAACCTATCGTTAGAGTCTTCCTGCCCAACA
AACAGAGGACAGTGGTACCTGCAAGGTGTGGAGTTACAGTCCGAGACAGTCTAAAGAAAGCACTGATGAT
GAGAGGTCTAATCCCAGAGTGCTGTGCTGTTTACAGAATTCAGGATGGAGAGAAGAAACCAATTGGTTGG
GACACTGATATTTCCTGGCTTACTGGAGAAGAATTGCATGTGGAAGTGTTGGAGAATGTTCCACTTACAA
CACACAACTTTGTACGAAAAACGTTTTTCACCTTAGCATTTTGTGACTTTTGTCGAAAGCTGCTTTTCCA
GGGTTTCCGCTGTCAAACATGTGGTTATAAATTTCACCAGCGTTGTAGTACAGAAGTTCCACTGATGTGT
GTTAATTATGACCAACTTGATTTGCTGTTTGTCTCCAAGTTCTTTGAACACCACCCAATACCACAGGAAG
AGGCGTCCTTAGCAGAGACTGCCCTAACATCTGGATCATCCCCTTCCGCACCCGCCTCGGACTCTATTGG
GCCCCAAATTCTCACCAGTCCGTCTCCTTCAAAATCCATTCCAATTCCACAGCCCTTCCGACCAGCAGAT
GAAGATCATCGAAATCAATTTGGGCAACGAGACCGATCCTCATCAGCTCCCAATGTGCATATAAACACAA
TAGAACCTGTCAATATTGATGACTTGATTAGAGACCAAGGATTTCGTGGTGATGGAGGATCAACCACAGG
TTTGTCTGCTACCCCCCCTGCCTCATTACCTGGCTCACTAACTAACGTGAAAGCCTTACAGAAATCTCCA
GGACCTCAGCGAGAAAGGAAGTCATCTTCATCCTCAGAAGACAGGAATCGAATGAAAACACTTGGTAGAC
GGGACTCGAGTGATGATTGGGAGATTCCTGATGGGCAGATTACAGTGGGACAAAGAATTGGATCTGGATC
ATTTGGAACAGTCTACAAGGGAAAGTGGCATGGTGATGTGGCAGTGAAAATGTTGAATGTGACAGCACCT
ACACCTCAGCAGTTACAAGCCTTCAAAAATGAAGTAGGAGTACTCAGGAAAACACGACATGTGAATATCC
TACTCTTCATGGGCTATTCCACAAAGCCACAACTGGCTATTGTTACCCAGTGGTGTGAGGGCTCCAGCTT
GTATCACCATCTCCATATCATTGAGACCAAATTTGAGATGATCAAACTTATAGATATTGCACGACAGACT
GCACAGGGCATGGATTACTTACACGCCAAGTCAATCATCCACAGAGACCTCAAGAGTAATAATATATTTC
TTCATGAAGACCTCACAGTAAAAATAGGTGATTTTGGTGTAGCTACAGTGAAATCTCGATGGAGTGGGTC
CCATCAGTTTGAACAGTTGTCTGGATCCATTTTGTGGATGGCACCAGAAGTCATCAGAATGCAAGATAAA
AATCCATACAGCTTTCAGTCAGATGTATATGCATTTGGAATTGTTCTGTATGAATTGATGACTGGACAGT
TACCTTATTCAAACATCAACAACAGGGACCAGATAATTTTTATGGTGGGACGAGGATACCTGTCTCCAGA
TCTCAGTAAGGTACGGAGTAACTGTCCAAAAGCCATGAAGAGATTAATGGCAGAGTGCCTCAAAAAGAAA
AGAGATGAGAGACCACTCTTTCCCCAAATTCTCGCCTCTATTGAGCTGCTGGCCCGCTCATTGCCAAAAA
TTCACCGCAGTGCATCAGAACCCTCCTTGAATCGGGCTGGTTTCCAAACAGAGGATTTTAGTCTATATGC
TTGTGCTTCTCCAAAAACACCCATCCAGGCAGGGGGATATGGTGCGTTTCCTGTCCACTAG
